>Addgene plasmid #32075 | pBabe EGFR Del2(T790M) | addgene partial sequence | sequence record 37333 | pBABE-3
AATTCCTACATCTCATGGCTCCAATAAATTCACTGCTTTGTGGCGCGACCCTTAGGTATTCTGCATTTTC
AGCTGTGGAGCCCTTAAAGATGCCATTTGGCTTGGCTTCCTTGGGAAAGAAGTCCTGCTGGTAGTCAGGG
TTGTCCAGGCTAATTTGGTGGCTGCCTTTCTGGGCCCAGTGGGCAGGGCTGTCGAATGTGCTGTTGACAC
AGGTGGGCTGGACAGTGTTGAGATACTCGGGGTTGCCCACTGCAGTGCTGTGGGGGTCCTGGTAGTGTGG
GTCTCTGCTGGGCGCGGGGTTCAGAGGCTGATTGTGATAGACAGGATTCTGCACAGAGCCAGCGGGCCTT
TTGGGAACGGACTGGTTTATGTATTCAGGCACTGGGAGGAAGGTGTCGTCTATGCTGTCCTCAGTCAAGG
CGCCTGTGGGGTCTGAGCTGTATCGCTGCAAGAAGCTGTCTTCCTTGATGGGACAGCTTTGCAGCCCATT
TCTATCAATGCAAGCCACGGTGGAATTGTTGCTGGTTGCACTCAGAGAGCTCAGGAGGGGAGTCCGTGAC
GTGGAGGGGCTGCTGAAGAAGCCCTGCTGTGGGATGAGGTACTCGTCGGCATCCACCACGTCGTCCATGT
CTTCTTCATCCATCAGGGCACGGTAGAAGTTGGAGTCTGTAGGACTTGGCAAATGCATTCTTTCATCCCC
CTGAATGACAAGGTAGCGCTGGGGGTCTCGGGCCATTTTGGAGAATTCGATGATCAACTCACGGAACTTT
GGGCGACTATCTGCGTCTATCATCCAGCACTTGACCATGATCATGTAGACATCGATGGTACATATGGGTG
GCTGAGGGAGGCGTTCTCCTTTCTCCAGGATGGAGGAGAT
