>Addgene plasmid #32075 | pBabe EGFR Del2(T790M) | addgene partial sequence | sequence record 37742 | hEGFR-Fwd2 5'-GCCTCTTACACCCAGTGGAG-3'
GAGACTTGAAGGAACTGAATTCAAAAGATCAAAGTGCTGGGCTCCGGTGCGTTCGGCACGGTGTATAAGG
GACTCTGGATCCCAGAAGGTGAGAAAGTTAAAATTCCCGTCGCTATCAAGGAATTAAGAGAAGCAACACT
CGATGAAGCCTACGTGATGGCCAGCGTGGACAACCCCCACGTGTGCCGCCTGCTGGGCATCTGCCTCACC
TCCACCGTGCAACTCATCATGCAGCTCATGCCCTTCGGCTGCCTCCTGGACTATGTCCGGGAACACAAAG
ACAATATTGGCTCCCAGTACCTGCTCAACTGGTGTGTGCAGATCGCAAAGGGCATGAACTACTTGGAGGA
CCGTCGCTTGGTGCACCGCGACCTGGCAGCCAGGAACGTACTGGTGAAAACACCGCAGCATGTCAAGATC
ACAGATTTTGGGCTGGCCAAACTGCTGGGTGCGGAAGAGAAAGAATACCATGCAGAAGGAGGCAAAGTGC
CTATCAAGTGGATGGCATTGGAATCAATTTTACACAGAATCTATACCCACCAGAGTGATGTCTGGAGCTA
CGGGGTGACCGTTTGGGAGTTGATGACCTTTGGATCCAAGCCATATGACGGAATCCCTGCCAGCGAGATC
TCCTCCATCCTGGAGAAAGGAGAACGCCTCCCTCAGCCACCCATATGTACCATCGATGTCTACATGATCA
TGGTCAAGTGCTGGATGATAGACGCAGATAGTCGCCCAAAGTTCCGTGAGTTGATCATCGAATTCTCCAA
AATGGCCCGAGACCCCCAGCGCTACCTTGTCATTCAGGGGGATGAAAGAATGCATTTGCCAAGTCCTACA
GACTCCAACTTCTACCGTGCCCTGATGGGATGAAGAAGACATGGACGACGTGGTG
