[The description below was written by a language model from this plasmid's Addgene catalogue record.]
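Description:
pBabe EGFR Del2(T790M) is a retroviral mammalian expression plasmid built on the pBABEpuro backbone (about 5.2 kb without insert) and carrying a roughly 3.6 kb human EGFR cDNA. It is maintained in E. coli as a high-copy plasmid under ampicillin selection, and transduced or transfected mammalian cells are selected with puromycin. No feature table accompanies the record, so individual elements are not itemised. In the standard pBABE design, however, the insert lies between Moloney murine leukaemia virus long terminal repeats, downstream of the packaging signal. The 5′ LTR drives transcription of the cloned gene, and a separate internal promoter expresses the puromycin resistance gene. Supplying viral structural proteins in a packaging cell line yields replication-defective retrovirus that stably integrates the cassette into dividing target cells.

The EGFR insert was cloned into the SnaBI site of the vector, which was destroyed at both junctions. It carries two changes: an in-frame deletion of residues S752 to I759 (the "Del2" allele) and the T790M substitution. The deletion falls within the exon 19 region of the kinase domain, where activating deletions are found in lung cancer. T790M is the well-known gatekeeper mutation associated with resistance to first-generation EGFR tyrosine kinase inhibitors. No epitope tag or reporter is recorded. The associated publication concerns allele-dependent differences in the cellular potency of distinct EGFR inhibitors. This fits use of the construct to generate stable cell lines expressing this compound mutant, so that drug sensitivity can be compared across EGFR alleles.
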