Addgene plasmid #32075: pBabe EGFR Del2(T790M)
Depositing lab: Matthew Meyerson. Depositing organization: Dana-Farber Cancer Institute. Publication: Allele-dependent variation in the relative cellular potency of distinct EGFR inhibitors. Yuza Y, Glatt KA, Jiang J, Greulich H, Minami Y, Woo MS, Shimamura T, Shapiro G, Lee JC, Ji H, Feng W, Chen TH, Yanagisawa H, Wong KK, Meyerson M. Cancer Biol Ther. 2007 May . 6(5):661-7. 10.4161/cbt.6.5.4003 PubMed 17495523.
Backbone
  Vector backbone: pBABEpuro
  Backbone size w/o insert (bp): 5169
  Vector type: Mammalian Expression, Retroviral
  Selectable markers: Puromycin
Growth in bacteria
  Bacterial resistance: Ampicillin, 100 μg/mL
  Growth temperature: 37°C
  Growth strain: DH5alpha
  Copy number: High Copy
Gene/Insert
  Gene/Insert name: EGFR
  Species: H. sapiens (human)
  Insert size (bp): 3600
  Mutation: Delete S752-I759, T790M
  Entrez Gene: EGFR (a.k.a. ERBB, ERBB1, ERRP, HER1, NISBD2, NNCIS, PIG61, mENA)
  Cloning method: Restriction Enzyme; 5′ cloning site SnaB1 (destroyed during cloning); 3′ cloning site SnaB1 (destroyed during cloning)
  Sequencing primers: 5′ pBABE 5'
Terms and licenses: Academic/Nonprofit Terms; Industry Terms: Not Available to Industry
How to cite: pBabe EGFR Del2(T790M) was a gift from Matthew Meyerson (Addgene plasmid # 32075 ; http://n2t.net/addgene:32075 ; RRID:Addgene_32075)
